Addgene plasmid #114276: pCWXPGR-pTF-DVL2deltaDIX
Purpose: TET-inducible expression of DVL2 protein with a deletion of its DIX-domain
Depositing lab: Patrick Salmon. Depositing organization: University of Geneva. Publication: Perturbed Wnt signaling leads to neuronal migration delay, altered interhemispheric connections and impaired social behavior. Bocchi R, Egervari K, Carol-Perdiguer L, Viale B, Quairiaux C, De Roo M, Boitard M, Oskouie S, Salmon P, Kiss JZ. Nat Commun. 2017 Oct 27;8(1):1158. doi: 10.1038/s41467-017-01046-w. PubMed 29079819.
Backbone
  Vector backbone: pCWXPGR65
  Vector type: Lentiviral
  Selectable markers: GFP
Growth in bacteria
  Bacterial resistance: Ampicillin, 100 μg/mL
  Growth temperature: 37°C
  Growth strain: NEB Stable
  Copy number: High Copy
Gene/Insert
  Gene/Insert name: DVL2
  Species: M. musculus (mouse)
  Mutation: deletion of DIX domain
  Entrez Gene: Dvl2
  Tag / fusion protein: FLAG (N terminal on insert)
  Cloning method: Gateway Cloning
Terms and licenses: Academic/Nonprofit Terms; Industry Terms: Not Available to Industry
Depositor comments: pTF is an optimized TET-promoter, described in HGT 2011, Giry et al.
How to cite: pCWXPGR-pTF-DVL2deltaDIX was a gift from Patrick Salmon (Addgene plasmid # 114276 ; http://n2t.net/addgene:114276 ; RRID:Addgene_114276)
