[The description below was written by a language model from this plasmid's Addgene catalogue record and pLannotate feature annotations shown in this document.]
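Description:
pCWXPGR-pTF-DVL2deltaDIX is an all-in-one, tetracycline-inducible HIV-1-based lentiviral vector built on the pCWXPGR65 backbone, about 11.7 kb in both the depositor and the sequencing-derived records, which annotate identically apart from their start points. It is propagated in E. coli through a high-copy ColE1/pUC-type origin with ampicillin resistance. The viral genome is transcribed from a CMV enhancer fused to a truncated 5' LTR and carries the Ψ packaging signal with a partial gag sequence, the cPPT/CTS, and the RRE. The downstream LTR is also truncated and has a loxP site just upstream of it, followed by a rabbit β-globin polyadenylation signal. An SV40 origin and SV40 poly(A) signal lie in the plasmid backbone.

The payload was assembled by Gateway recombination, leaving attB4, attB1 and attB2 scars. Between attB4 and attB1 sits pTF, described by the depositor as an optimized TET promoter and annotated as several tet operators upstream of a minimal promoter. It drives mouse Dvl2, a Wnt signal transducer acting in both canonical and non-canonical pathways, here lacking its DIX domain. The catalogue lists an N-terminal FLAG tag, which the feature tables do not annotate separately. Downstream, a human PGK promoter constitutively expresses EGFP, followed by a reverse tetracycline transactivator annotated as an rtTA3 fragment with a RelA (p65) activation domain. The element linking EGFP to the transactivator is not annotated. A WPRE follows to enhance expression. Transduced cells are thus marked by GFP, the only selectable marker listed, and should express the truncated DVL2 when doxycycline is added. The associated study concerns perturbed Wnt signaling in neuronal migration and brain connectivity.
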