Features (pLannotate 1.2.2; 37 found; start..end, strand, type, name):
      4..383     +  enhancer       CMV enhancer: human cytomegalovirus immediate early enhancer
    385..642     +  LTR            5' LTR (truncated): truncated 5' long terminal repeat (LTR) from HIV-1
    689..814     +  misc_feature   HIV-1 Ψ: packaging signal of human immunodeficiency virus type 1
    798..1157    +  CDS            HIV-1 gag (fragment): gag protein from human immunodeficiency virus 1; gag
   1306..1423    +  misc_feature   cPPT/CTS: central polypurine tract and central termination sequence of HIV-1
   1566..1649    +  CDS            vif (fragment): VIF_HV1BR - Experimental evidence at protein level: Swiss-Prot protein existence level 1. Counteracts the innate antiviral activity of host APOBEC3F and APOBEC3G. Forms a complex with host APOBEC3F and APOBEC3G thus preventing the entry of these lethally hypermutating enzymes into progeny virions. Recruits an active E3 ubiquitin ligase complex composed of elongin BC, CUL5, and RBX2 to induce polyubiquitination of APOBEC3G and APOBEC3F. In turn, they are directed to the 26S proteasome for degradation. Vif interaction with APOBEC3G also blocks its cytidine deaminase activity in a proteasome-inde
   1783..2016    +  misc_feature   RRE: The Rev response element (RRE) of HIV-1 allows for Rev-dependent mRNA export from the nucleus to the cytoplasm.
   2393..2493    +  CDS            Rev (fragment): human immunodeficiency virus 1 (HIV-1) Rev protein; rev; enhances nuclear export of unspliced and incompletely spliced viral mRNAs
   2522..2542    +  protein_bind   attB4: mutant version of attB; core recombination site for the Gateway® BP reaction BP Clonase™
   2569..2587    +  protein_bind   tet operator: bacterial operator O1 for the tetR and tetA genes tetracycline repressor TetR
   2610..2628    +  protein_bind   tet operator: bacterial operator O1 for the tetR and tetA genes tetracycline repressor TetR
   2651..2678    -  promoter       tetR/tetA promoters (fragment): tetR; overlapping promoters for bacterial tetR and tetA
   2774..2792    +  protein_bind   tet operator: bacterial operator O1 for the tetR and tetA genes tetracycline repressor TetR
   2803..2846    +  promoter       minimal CaMV 35S promoter (fragment): minimal 35S promoter from cauliflower mosaic virus
   2855..2875    +  protein_bind   attB1: mutant version of attB; core recombination site for the Gateway® BP reaction BP Clonase™
   2914..4866    +  CDS            Dvl2 (fragment): DVL2_MOUSE - Experimental evidence at protein level: Swiss-Prot protein existence level 1. Plays a role in the signal transduction pathways mediated by multiple Wnt genes. Participates both in canonical and non-canonical Wnt signaling by binding to the cytoplasmic C-terminus of frizzled family members and transducing the Wnt signal to down-stream effectors. Promotes internalization and degradation of frizzled proteins upon Wnt signaling. From Mus musculus (Mouse).
   4870..4894    -  protein_bind   attB2: mutant version of attB; recombination site for the Gateway® BP reaction BP Clonase™
   4912..5422    +  promoter       hPGK promoter: human phosphoglycerate kinase 1 promoter
   5444..6160    +  CDS            EGFP: EGFP is a basic (constitutively fluorescent) green fluorescent protein published in 1996, derived from Aequorea victoria. It is reported to be a rapidly-maturing weak dimer with moderate acid sensitivity.
   6242..6865    +  CDS            rtTA3 (fragment): reverse tetracycline transactivator 3 activates expression from Tet-responsive promoters in the presence of doxycycline
   7304..7675    +  CDS            RelA (p65) AD: transcriptional activation domain of human RelA, also known as p65 (O'Shea and Perkins, 2008)
   7695..8283    +  misc_feature   WPRE: woodchuck hepatitis virus posttranscriptional regulatory element
   8291..8410    +  CDS            nef (fragment): NEF_HV1LA - Experimental evidence at protein level: Swiss-Prot protein existence level 1. Extracellular Nef protein targets CD4(+) T-lymphocytes for apoptosis by interacting with CXCR4 surface receptors. From Human immunodeficiency virus type 1 group M subtype B (isolate Lai) (HIV-1).
   8431..8464    +  protein_bind   loxP: Cre-mediated recombination occurs in the 8-bp core sequence (GCATACAT). Cre recombinase
   8484..8664    +  LTR            5' LTR (truncated): truncated 5' long terminal repeat (LTR) from HIV-1
   8767..8822    +  polyA_signal   β-globin poly(A) signal: rabbit β-globin polyadenylation signal (Gil and Proudfoot, 1987)
   9203..9225    -  protein_bind   lac operator (fragment): The lac repressor binds to the lac operator to inhibit transcription in E. coli. This inhibition can be relieved by adding lactose or isopropyl-β-D-thiogalactopyranoside (IPTG). lac repressor encoded by lacI
   9229..9259    -  promoter       lac promoter: promoter for the E. coli lac operon
   9274..9295    -  protein_bind   CAP binding site: CAP binding activates transcription in the presence of cAMP. E. coli catabolite activator protein
   9308..9347    -  CDS            lacI (fragment): lac repressor; lacI; The lac repressor binds to the lac operator to inhibit transcription in E. coli. This inhibition can be relieved by adding lactose or isopropyl-β-D-thiogalactopyranoside (IPTG).
   9354..9376    +  promoter       SV40 promoter (fragment): SV40 enhancer and early promoter
   9400..9535    +  rep_origin     SV40 ori: SV40 origin of replication
   9555..9689    +  polyA_signal   SV40 poly(A) signal: SV40 polyadenylation signal
   9691..9745    -  CDS            lacI (fragment): lac repressor; lacI; The lac repressor binds to the lac operator to inhibit transcription in E. coli. This inhibition can be relieved by adding lactose or isopropyl-β-D-thiogalactopyranoside (IPTG).
   9928..10516   -  rep_origin     ori: high-copy-number ColE1/pMB1/pBR322/pUC origin of replication
  10687..11547   -  CDS            AmpR: β-lactamase; bla; confers resistance to ampicillin, carbenicillin, and related antibiotics
  11548..11652   -  promoter       AmpR promoter: bla
>Addgene plasmid #114276 | pCWXPGR-pTF-DVL2deltaDIX | depositor full sequence | sequence record 215767 | Full Sequence
GTCGACATTGATTATTGACTAGTTATTAATAGTAATCAATTACGGGGTCATTAGTTCATAGCCCATATAT
GGAGTTCCGCGTTACATAACTTACGGTAAATGGCCCGCCTGGCTGACCGCCCAACGACCCCCGCCCATTG
ACGTCAATAATGACGTATGTTCCCATAGTAACGCCAATAGGGACTTTCCATTGACGTCAATGGGTGGACT
ATTTACGGTAAACTGCCCACTTGGCAGTACATCAAGTGTATCATATGCCAAGTACGCCCCCTATTGACGT
CAATGACGGTAAATGGCCCGCCTGGCATTATGCCCAGTACATGACCTTATGGGACTTTCCTACTTGGCAG
TACATCTACGTATTAGTCATCGCTATTACCATGGGAGGCGTGGCCTGGGCGGGACTGGGGAGTGGCGAGC
CCTCAGATCCTGCATATAAGCAGCTGCTTTTTGCCTGTACTGGGTCTCTCTGGTTAGACCAGATCTGAGC
CTGGGAGCTCTCTGGCTAACTAGGGAACCCACTGCTTAAGCCTCAATAAAGCTTGCCTTGAGTGCTTCAA
GTAGTGTGTGCCCGTCTGTTGTGTGACTCTGGTAACTAGAGATCCCTCAGACCCTTTTAGTCAGTGTGGA
AAATCTCTAGCAGTGGCGCCCGAACAGGGACTTGAAAGCGAAAGGGAAACCAGAGGAGCTCTCTCGACGC
AGGACTCGGCTTGCTGAAGCGCGCACGGCAAGAGGCGAGGGGCGGCGACTGGTGAGTACGCCAAAAATTT
TGACTAGCGGAGGCTAGAAGGAGAGAGATGGGTGCGAGAGCGTCAGTATTAAGCGGGGGAGAATTAGATC
GCGATGGGAAAAAATTCGGTTAAGGCCAGGGGGAAAGAAAAAATATAAATTAAAACATATAGTATGGGCA
AGCAGGGAGCTAGAACGATTCGCAGTTAATCCTGGCCTGTTAGAAACATCAGAAGGCTGTAGACAAATAC
TGGGACAGCTACAACCATCCCTTCAGACAGGATCAGAAGAACTTAGATCATTATATAATACAGTAGCAAC
CCTCTATTGTGTGCATCAAAGGATAGAGATAAAAGACACCAAGGAAGCTTTAGACAAGATAGAGGAAGAG
CAAAACAAAAGTAAGAAAAAAGCACAGCAAGCAGCAGGATCTTCAGACCTGGAAATTCCCTACAATCCCC
AAAGTCAAGGAGTAGTAGAATCTATGAATAAAGAATTAAAGAAAATTATAGGACAGGTAAGAGATCAGGC
TGAACATCTTAAGACAGCAGTACAAATGGCAGTATTCATCCACAATTTTAAAAGAAAAGGGGGGATTGGG
GGGTACAGTGCAGGGGAAAGAATAGTAGACATAATAGCAACAGACATACAAACTAAAGAATTACAAAAAC
AAATTACAAAAATTCAAAATTTTCGGGTTTATTACAGGGACAGCAGAAATCCACTTTGGAAAGGACCAGC
AAAGCTCCTCTGGAAAGGTGAAGGGGCAGTAGTAATACAAGATAATAGTGACATAAAAGTAGTGCCAAGA
AGAAAAGCAAAGATCATTAGGGATTATGGAAAACAGATGGCAGGTGATGATTGTGTGGCAAGTAGACAGG
ATGAGGATTAGAACATGGAAAAGTTTAGTAAAACACCATAAGGAGGAGATATGAGGGACAATTGGAGAAG
TGAATTATATAAATATAAAGTAGTAAAAATTGAACCATTAGGAGTAGCACCCACCAAGGCAAAGAGAAGA
GTGGTGCAGAGAGAAAAAAGAGCAGTGGGAATAGGAGCTTTGTTCCTTGGGTTCTTGGGAGCAGCAGGAA
GCACTATGGGCGCAGCGTCAATGACGCTGACGGTACAGGCCAGACAATTATTGTCTGGTATAGTGCAGCA
GCAGAACAATTTGCTGAGGGCTATTGAGGCGCAACAGCATCTGTTGCAACTCACAGTCTGGGGCATCAAG
CAGCTCCAGGCAAGAATCCTGGCTGTGGAAAGATACCTAAAGGATCAACAGCTCCTGGGGATTTGGGGTT
GCTCTGGAAAACTCATTTGCACCACTGCTGTGCCTTGGAATGCTAGTTGGAGTAATAAATCTCTGGAACA
GATTTGGAATCACACGACCTGGATGGAGTGGGACAGAGAAATTAACAATTACACAAGCTTAATACACTCC
TTAATTGAAGAATCGCAAAACCAGCAAGAAAAGAATGAACAAGAATTATTGGAATTAGATAAATGGGCAA
GTTTGTGGAATTGGTTTAACATAACAAATTGGCTGTGGTATATAAAATTATTCATAATGATAGTAGGAGG
CTTGGTAGGTTTAAGAATAGTTTTTGCTGTACTTTCTATAGTGAATAGAGTTAGGCAGGGATATTCACCA
TTATCGTTTCAGACCCACCTCCCAACCCCGAGGGGACCCGACAGGCCCGAAGGAATAGAAGAAGAAGGTG
GAGAGAGAGACAGAGACAGATCCATTCGATTAGTGAACGGATCTCGACGGTATCGCTAGTGATTATCGGA
TCAACTTTGTATAGAAAAGTTGGGTACAACTCCCACTAGACATATCCTACTCTATCATTGATAGAGTGAC
CCTTCCATAGACATATCCTACTCTATCATTGATAGAGTGACCCTTCCACTAGGTTCACTTTTCTCTATCA
TTGATAGGGAGTGGTAAACAATTGATGGACAAAATCTATCAATGATAGAGAGTGCATGTTACTAGTATTG
TTCTTCTCTATCATTGATAGTGACTTTGCCTAATCACTTAGCAACTCTATCATTGATAGAGTTCTAGTAT
TAGCAAGGCCTTTCCTCTATATAAGGAAGTTCATTTCATTTGGAGAAGATCCCCCAAGTTTGTACAAAAA
AGCAGGCTTCACCATGGACTACAAAGACGATGACGACGACAAGGTTACCTGGCTTGTGTCGTCAGATACC
CCACAGCCTGAGGTGGCTCCCCCAGCCCATGAGTCTCGGACAGAACTGGTTCCTCCGCCTCCACCCTTAC
CCCCTTTGCCACCAGAAAGGACCAGTGGAATTGGGGACTCAAGGCCTCCATCCTTCCACCCTAATGTATC
CAGCAGCCATGAAAATCTAGAGCCTGAGACAGAGACCGAATCTGTCGTATCACTGAGGCGAGACCGACCT
AGGAGGAGAGACAGCAGTGAACATGGCGCTGGTGGCCACAGGCCTGGTGGCCCCTCGAGGCTGGAGCGCC
ACCTGGCTGGCTACGAGAGCTCTTCCACCCTCATGACCAGTGAGCTGGAGAGTACCAGCCTAGGAGACTC
GGATGAGGATGACACCATGAGTAGGTTCAGCAGCTCCACTGAGCAGAGCAGTGCCTCCCGCCTCCTCAAG
CGCCACCGAAGGCGAAGGAAGCAGCGGCCGCCACGCATGGAGAGGACCTCATCCTTCAGCAGTGTCACCG
ATTCCACAATGTCTCTCAACATCATCACGGTCACGCTCAACATGGAGAAGTACAACTTCCTGGGCATCTC
CATTGTGGGCCAAAGTAACGAGCGTGGTGATGGGGGCATCTACATCGGCTCCATCATGAAAGGGGGCGCG
GTGGCTGCGGACGGGCGGATCGAGCCTGGAGACATGCTTTTGCAGGTAAATGATATGAACTTTGAGAACA
TGAGCAACGACGATGCTGTACGAGTGCTGAGAGACATCGTGCACAAGCCAGGCCCCATCGTGCTGACCGT
GGCCAAGTGTTGGGACCCGTCTCCCCAGGCCTACTTCACCCTCCCTCGAAATGAGCCCATCCAGCCCATC
GACCCAGCCGCCTGGGTGTCGCACTCGGCTGCGCTGACTGGCGCCTTCCCTGCTTACCCTGGCTCCTCAT
CTATGAGCACTATCACATCTGGCTCCTCTCTGCCTGATGGCTGCGAAGGCCGGGGTCTCTCTGTCCACAT
GGACATGGCCTCTGTCACCAAGGCCATGGCAGCCCCAGAGTCTGGGCTCGAAGTCCGGGACCGCATGTGG
CTCAAGATCACCATCCCAAACGCCTTTCTAGGCTCCGATGTGGTGGACTGGCTGTACCATCACGTGGAAG
GTTTTCCTGAGCGCCGGGAGGCCCGCAAGTATGCCAGTGGGCTGTTGAAGGCGGGACTCATCCGGCACAC
CGTCAACAAGATTACTTTCTCTGAGCAGTGCTATTATGTCTTCGGGGACCTCAGTGGTGGCTGTGAGAGT
TACCTAGTTAACCTCTCTCTGAATGACAATGACGGTTCCAGTGGGGCTTCAGACCAGGATACCCTGGCAC
CTCTGCCTGGAGCTACTCCCTGGCCCCTGCTGCCCACCTTCTCCTACCAGTATCCAGCGCCACACCCCTA
CAGCCCCCAGCCTCCACCCTACCACGAGCTTTCTTCGTACACCTATGGTGGAGGCAGTGCCAGCAGCCAG
CACAGTGAGGGGAGCCGGAGCAGCGGGTCGACAAGAAGCGATGGGGGGGCTGGGCGCACAGGCAGGCCTG
AGGAACGGGCCCCTGAGTCCAAGTCCGGCAGTGGCAGTGAGTCAGAACTCTCCAGCCGGGGAGGCAGCCT
TCGGCGGGGTGGGGAGCCTGGTGGGACTGGTGATGGCGGCCCTCCTCCATCCAGGGGCTCGACAGGCGCT
CCTCCTAATCTCCGAGCTCTTCCCGGGCTCCATCCCTATGGAGCCCCATCTGGCATGGCTCTCCCCTATA
ACCCCATGATGGTAGTTATGATGCCTCCACCCCCACCCCCTGTCTCCACAGCAGTGCAGCCCCCTGGTGC
CCCTCCAGTCAGAGACCTGGGCTCCGTGCCCCCAGAACTGACAGCTAGCCGTCAGAGCTTCCACATGGCC
ATGGGCAACCCCAGTGAGTTTTTTGTGGATGTTATGTAGACCCAGCTTTCTTGTACAAAGTGGTGATAAT
CGAATTCCCACGGGGTTGGGGTTGCGCCTTTTCCAAGGCAGCCCTGGGTTTGCGCAGGGACGCGGCTGCT
CTGGGCGTGGTTCCGGGAAACGCAGCGGCGCCGACCCTGGGTCTCGCACATTCTTCACGTCCGTTCGCAG
CGTCACCCGGATCTTCGCCGCTACCCTTGTGGGCCCCCCGGCGACGCTTCCTGCTCCGCCCCTAAGTCGG
GAAGGTTCCTTGCGGTTCGCGGCGTGCCGGACGTGACAAACGGAAGCCGCACGTCTCACTAGTACCCTCG
CAGACGGACAGCGCCAGGGAGCAATGGCAGCGCGCCGACCGCGATGGGCTGTGGCCAATAGCGGCTGCTC
AGCGGGGCGCGCCGAGAGCAGCGGCCGGGAAGGGGCGGTGCGGGAGGCGGGGTGTGGGGCGGTAGTGTGG
GCCCTGTTCCTGCCCGCGCGGTGTTCCGCATTCTGCAAGCCTCCGGAGCGCACGTCGGCAGTCGGCTCCC
TCGTTGACCGAATCACCGACCTCTCTCCCCAGGGGGATCCACCGGTCGCCACCATGGTGAGCAAGGGCGA
GGAGCTGTTCACCGGGGTGGTGCCCATCCTGGTCGAGCTGGACGGCGACGTAAACGGCCACAAGTTCAGC
GTGTCCGGCGAGGGCGAGGGCGATGCCACCTACGGCAAGCTGACCCTGAAGTTCATCTGCACCACCGGCA
AGCTGCCCGTGCCCTGGCCCACCCTCGTGACCACCCTGACCTACGGCGTGCAGTGCTTCAGCCGCTACCC
CGACCACATGAAGCAGCACGACTTCTTCAAGTCCGCCATGCCCGAAGGCTACGTCCAGGAGCGCACCATC
TTCTTCAAGGACGACGGCAACTACAAGACCCGCGCCGAGGTGAAGTTCGAGGGCGACACCCTGGTGAACC
GCATCGAGCTGAAGGGCATCGACTTCAAGGAGGACGGCAACATCCTGGGGCACAAGCTGGAGTACAACTA
CAACAGCCACAACGTCTATATCATGGCCGACAAGCAGAAGAACGGCATCAAGGTGAACTTCAAGATCCGC
CACAACATCGAGGACGGCAGCGTGCAGCTCGCCGACCACTACCAGCAGAACACCCCCATCGGCGACGGCC
CCGTGCTGCTGCCCGACAACCACTACCTGAGCACCCAGTCCGCCCTGAGCAAAGACCCCAACGAGAAGCG
CGATCACATGGTCCTGCTGGAGTTCGTGACCGCCGCCGGGATCACTCTCGGCATGGACGAGCTGTACAAG
GCTAGCGGATCAGGTCAATGTACTAACTACGCTTTGTTGAAGCTTGCCGGCGATGTTGAAAGTAACCCCG
GTCCTGGATCCATGTCCAGACTGGACAAGAGCAAAGTCATAAACGGCGCTCTGGAATTACTCAATGGAGT
CGGTATCGAAGGCCTGACGACAAGGAAACTCGCTCAAAAGCTGGGAGTTGAGCAGCCTACCCTGTACTGG
CACGTGAAGAACAAGCGGGCCCTGCTCGATGCCCTGCCAATCGAGATGCTGGACAGGCATCATACCCACT
TCTGCCCCCTGGAAGGCGAGTCATGGCAAGACTTTCTGCGGAACAACGCCAAGTCATTCCGCTGTGCTCT
CCTCTCACATCGCGACGGGGCTAAAGTGCATCTCGGCACCCGCCCAACAGAGAAACAGTACGAAACCCTG
GAAAATCAGCTCGCGTTCCTGTGTCAGCAAGGCTTCTCCCTGGAGAACGCACTGTACGCTCTGTCCGCCG
TGGGCCACTTTACACTGGGCTGCGTATTGGAGGAACAGGAGCATCAAGTAGCAAAAGAGGAAAGAGAGAC
ACCTACCACCGATTCTATGCCCCCACTTCTGAGACAAGCAATTGAGCTGTTCGACCGGCAGGGAGCCGAA
CCTGCCTTCCTTTTCGGCCTGGAACTAATCATATGTGGCCTGGAGAAACAGCTAAAGTGCGAAAGCGGCG
GGCCGGCCTCGAGCGAATTCCAGTACCTGCCAGATACAGACGATCGTCACCGGATTGAGGAGAAACGTAA
AAGGACATATGAGACCTTCAAGAGCATCATGAAGAAGAGTCCTTTCAGCGGACCCACCGACCCCCGGCCT
CCACCTCGACGCATTGCTGTGCCTTCCCGCAGCTCAGCTTCTGTCCCCAAGCCAGCACCCCAGCCCTATC
CCTTTACGTCATCCCTGAGCACCATCAACTATGATGAGTTTCCCACCATGGTGTTTCCTTCTGGGCAGAT
CAGCCAGGCCTCGGCCTTGGCCCCGGCCCCTCCCCAAGTCCTGCCCCAGGCTCCAGCCCCTGCCCCTGCT
CCAGCCATGGTATCAGCTCTGGCCCAGGCCCCAGCCCCTGTCCCAGTCCTAGCCCCAGGCCCTCCTCAGG
CTGTGGCCCCACCTGCCCCCAAGCCCACCCAGGCTGGGGAAGGAACGCTGTCAGAGGCCCTGCTGCAGCT
GCAGTTTGATGATGAAGACCTGGGGGCCTTGCTTGGCAACAGCACAGACCCAGCTGTGTTCACAGACCTG
GCATCCGTCGACAACTCCGAGTTTCAGCAGCTGCTGAACCAGGGCATACCTGTGGCCCCCCACACAACTG
AGCCCATGCTGATGGAGTACCCTGAGGCTATAACTCGCCTAGTGACAGGGGCCCAGAGGCCCCCCGACCC
AGCTCCTGCTCCACTGGGGGCCCCGGGGCTCCCCAATGGCCTCCTTTCAGGAGATGAAGACTTCTCCTCC
ATTGCGGACATGGACTTCTCAGCCCTGCTGAGTCAGATCAGCTCCTAAGATCAAGCTTATCGATAATCAA
CCTCTGGATTACAAAATTTGTGAAAGATTGACTGGTATTCTTAACTATGTTGCTCCTTTTACGCTATGTG
GATACGCTGCTTTAATGCCTTTGTATCATGCTATTGCTTCCCGTATGGCTTTCATTTTCTCCTCCTTGTA
TAAATCCTGGTTGCTGTCTCTTTATGAGGAGTTGTGGCCCGTTGTCAGGCAACGTGGCGTGGTGTGCACT
GTGTTTGCTGACGCAACCCCCACTGGTTGGGGCATTGCCACCACCTGTCAGCTCCTTTCCGGGACTTTCG
CTTTCCCCCTCCCTATTGCCACGGCGGAACTCATCGCCGCCTGCCTTGCCCGCTGCTGGACAGGGGCTCG
GCTGTTGGGCACTGACAATTCCGTGGTGTTGTCGGGGAAATCATCGTCCTTTCCTTGGCTGCTCGCCTGT
GTTGCCACCTGGATTCTGCGCGGGACGTCCTTCTGCTACGTCCCTTCGGCCCTCAATCCAGCGGACCTTC
CTTCCCGCGGCCTGCTGCCGGCTCTGCGGCCTCTTCCGCGTCTTCGCCTTCGCCCTCAGACGAGTCGGAT
CTCCCTTTGGGCCGCCTCCCCGCATCGATACCGTCGACCTCGAGGTTCGCTTTAAGACCAATGACTTACA
AGGCAGCTGTAGATCTTAGCCACTTTTTAAAAGAAAAGGGGGGACTGGAAGGGCTAATTCACTCCCAACG
AAGACAAGATGGGATCAATTCACCATGGGAATAACTTCGTATAGCATACATTATACGAAGTTATGCTGCT
TTTTGCTTGTACTGGGTCTCTCTGGTTAGACCAGATCTGAGCCTGGGAGCTCTCTGGCTAACTAGGGAAC
CCACTGCTTAAGCCTCAATAAAGCTTGCCTTGAGTGCTTCAAGTAGTGTGTGCCCGTCTGTTGTGTGACT
CTGGTAACTAGAGATCCCTCAGACCCTTTTAGTCAGTGTGGAAAATCTCTAGCAGCATCTAGTTGAATCG
CCAGTGTGTCGAGCTAGCAGATCTTTTTCCCTCTGCCAAAAATTATGGGGACATCATGAAGCCCCTTGAG
CATCTGACTTCTGGCTAATAAAGGAAATTTATTTTCATTGCAATAGTGTGTTGGAATTTTTTGTGTCTCT
CACTCGGAAGGACATATGGGAGGGCAAATCATTTAAAACATCAGAATGAGTATTTGGTTTAGAGTTTGGC
AACATATGCCATATGCTGGCTGCCATGAACAAAGGTGGCTATAAAGAGGTCATCAGTATATGAAACAGCC
CCCTGCTGTCCATTCCTTATTCCATAGAAAAGCCTTGACTTGAGGTTAGATTTTTTTTATATTTTGTTTT
GTGTTATTTTTTTCTTTAACATCCCTAAAATTTTCCTTACATGTTTTACTAGCCAGATTTTTCCTCCTCT
CCTGACTACTCCCAGTCATAGCTGTCCCTCTTCTCTTATGAAGATCCCTCGACCTGCAGCCCAAGCTTGG
CGTAATCATGGTCATAGCTGTTTCCTGTGTGAAATTGTTATCCGCTCACAATTCCACACAACATACGAGC
CGGAAGCATAAAGTGTAAAGCCTGGGGTGCCTAATGAGTGAGCTAACTCACATTAATTGCGTTGCGCTCA
CTGCCCGCTTTCCAGTCGGGAAACCTGTCGTGCCAGCGGATCCGCATCTCAATTAGTCAGCAACCATAGT
CCCGCCCCTAACTCCGCCCATCCCGCCCCTAACTCCGCCCAGTTCCGCCCATTCTCCGCCCCATGGCTGA
CTAATTTTTTTTATTTATGCAGAGGCCGAGGCCGCCTCGGCCTCTGAGCTATTCCAGAAGTAGTGAGGAG
GCTTTTTTGGAGGCCTAGGCTTTTGCAAAAAGCTAACTTGTTTATTGCAGCTTATAATGGTTACAAATAA
AGCAATAGCATCACAAATTTCACAAATAAAGCATTTTTTTCACTGCATTCTAGTTGTGGTTTGTCCAAAC
TCATCAATGTATCTTATCATGTCTGGATCCGCTGCATTAATGAATCGGCCAACGCGCGGGGAGAGGCGGT
TTGCGTATTGGGCGCTCTTCCGCTTCCTCGCTCACTGACTCGCTGCGCTCGGTCGTTCGGCTGCGGCGAG
CGGTATCAGCTCACTCAAAGGCGGTAATACGGTTATCCACAGAATCAGGGGATAACGCAGGAAAGAACAT
GTGAGCAAAAGGCCAGCAAAAGGCCAGGAACCGTAAAAAGGCCGCGTTGCTGGCGTTTTTCCATAGGCTC
CGCCCCCCTGACGAGCATCACAAAAATCGACGCTCAAGTCAGAGGTGGCGAAACCCGACAGGACTATAAA
GATACCAGGCGTTTCCCCCTGGAAGCTCCCTCGTGCGCTCTCCTGTTCCGACCCTGCCGCTTACCGGATA
CCTGTCCGCCTTTCTCCCTTCGGGAAGCGTGGCGCTTTCTCAATGCTCACGCTGTAGGTATCTCAGTTCG
GTGTAGGTCGTTCGCTCCAAGCTGGGCTGTGTGCACGAACCCCCCGTTCAGCCCGACCGCTGCGCCTTAT
CCGGTAACTATCGTCTTGAGTCCAACCCGGTAAGACACGACTTATCGCCACTGGCAGCAGCCACTGGTAA
CAGGATTAGCAGAGCGAGGTATGTAGGCGGTGCTACAGAGTTCTTGAAGTGGTGGCCTAACTACGGCTAC
ACTAGAAGGACAGTATTTGGTATCTGCGCTCTGCTGAAGCCAGTTACCTTCGGAAAAAGAGTTGGTAGCT
CTTGATCCGGCAAACAAACCACCGCTGGTAGCGGTGGTTTTTTTGTTTGCAAGCAGCAGATTACGCGCAG
AAAAAAAGGATCTCAAGAAGATCCTTTGATCTTTTCTACGGGGTCTGACGCTCAGTGGAACGAAAACTCA
CGTTAAGGGATTTTGGTCATGAGATTATCAAAAAGGATCTTCACCTAGATCCTTTTAAATTAAAAATGAA
GTTTTAAATCAATCTAAAGTATATATGAGTAAACTTGGTCTGACAGTTACCAATGCTTAATCAGTGAGGC
ACCTATCTCAGCGATCTGTCTATTTCGTTCATCCATAGTTGCCTGACTCCCCGTCGTGTAGATAACTACG
ATACGGGAGGGCTTACCATCTGGCCCCAGTGCTGCAATGATACCGCGAGACCCACGCTCACCGGCTCCAG
ATTTATCAGCAATAAACCAGCCAGCCGGAAGGGCCGAGCGCAGAAGTGGTCCTGCAACTTTATCCGCCTC
CATCCAGTCTATTAATTGTTGCCGGGAAGCTAGAGTAAGTAGTTCGCCAGTTAATAGTTTGCGCAACGTT
GTTGCCATTGCTACAGGCATCGTGGTGTCACGCTCGTCGTTTGGTATGGCTTCATTCAGCTCCGGTTCCC
AACGATCAAGGCGAGTTACATGATCCCCCATGTTGTGCAAAAAAGCGGTTAGCTCCTTCGGTCCTCCGAT
CGTTGTCAGAAGTAAGTTGGCCGCAGTGTTATCACTCATGGTTATGGCAGCACTGCATAATTCTCTTACT
GTCATGCCATCCGTAAGATGCTTTTCTGTGACTGGTGAGTACTCAACCAAGTCATTCTGAGAATAGTGTA
TGCGGCGACCGAGTTGCTCTTGCCCGGCGTCAATACGGGATAATACCGCGCCACATAGCAGAACTTTAAA
AGTGCTCATCATTGGAAAACGTTCTTCGGGGCGAAAACTCTCAAGGATCTTACCGCTGTTGAGATCCAGT
TCGATGTAACCCACTCGTGCACCCAACTGATCTTCAGCATCTTTTACTTTCACCAGCGTTTCTGGGTGAG
CAAAAACAGGAAGGCAAAATGCCGCAAAAAAGGGAATAAGGGCGACACGGAAATGTTGAATACTCATACT
CTTCCTTTTTCAATATTATTGAAGCATTTATCAGGGTTATTGTCTCATGAGCGGATACATATTTGAATGT
ATTTAGAAAAATAAACAAATAGGGGTTCCGCGCACATTTCCCCGAAAAGTGCCACCTG
