Features (pLannotate 1.2.2; 37 found; start..end, strand, type, name):
      1..1953    +  CDS            Dvl2 (fragment): DVL2_MOUSE - Experimental evidence at protein level: Swiss-Prot protein existence level 1. Plays a role in the signal transduction pathways mediated by multiple Wnt genes. Participates both in canonical and non-canonical Wnt signaling by binding to the cytoplasmic C-terminus of frizzled family members and transducing the Wnt signal to down-stream effectors. Promotes internalization and degradation of frizzled proteins upon Wnt signaling. From Mus musculus (Mouse).
   1957..1981    -  protein_bind   attB2: mutant version of attB; recombination site for the Gateway® BP reaction BP Clonase™
   1998..2508    +  promoter       hPGK promoter: human phosphoglycerate kinase 1 promoter
   2530..3246    +  CDS            EGFP: EGFP is a basic (constitutively fluorescent) green fluorescent protein published in 1996, derived from Aequorea victoria. It is reported to be a rapidly-maturing weak dimer with moderate acid sensitivity.
   3328..3951    +  CDS            rtTA3 (fragment): reverse tetracycline transactivator 3 activates expression from Tet-responsive promoters in the presence of doxycycline
   4390..4761    +  CDS            RelA (p65) AD: transcriptional activation domain of human RelA, also known as p65 (O'Shea and Perkins, 2008)
   4787..5375    +  misc_feature   WPRE: woodchuck hepatitis virus posttranscriptional regulatory element
   5383..5502    +  CDS            nef (fragment): NEF_HV1LA - Experimental evidence at protein level: Swiss-Prot protein existence level 1. Extracellular Nef protein targets CD4(+) T-lymphocytes for apoptosis by interacting with CXCR4 surface receptors. From Human immunodeficiency virus type 1 group M subtype B (isolate Lai) (HIV-1).
   5523..5556    +  protein_bind   loxP: Cre-mediated recombination occurs in the 8-bp core sequence (GCATACAT). Cre recombinase
   5576..5756    +  LTR            5' LTR (truncated): truncated 5' long terminal repeat (LTR) from HIV-1
   5859..5914    +  polyA_signal   β-globin poly(A) signal: rabbit β-globin polyadenylation signal (Gil and Proudfoot, 1987)
   6297..6319    -  protein_bind   lac operator (fragment): The lac repressor binds to the lac operator to inhibit transcription in E. coli. This inhibition can be relieved by adding lactose or isopropyl-β-D-thiogalactopyranoside (IPTG). lac repressor encoded by lacI
   6323..6353    -  promoter       lac promoter: promoter for the E. coli lac operon
   6368..6389    -  protein_bind   CAP binding site: CAP binding activates transcription in the presence of cAMP. E. coli catabolite activator protein
   6402..6441    -  CDS            lacI (fragment): lac repressor; lacI; The lac repressor binds to the lac operator to inhibit transcription in E. coli. This inhibition can be relieved by adding lactose or isopropyl-β-D-thiogalactopyranoside (IPTG).
   6448..6470    +  promoter       SV40 promoter (fragment): SV40 enhancer and early promoter
   6494..6629    +  rep_origin     SV40 ori: SV40 origin of replication
   6649..6783    +  polyA_signal   SV40 poly(A) signal: SV40 polyadenylation signal
   6785..6839    -  CDS            lacI (fragment): lac repressor; lacI; The lac repressor binds to the lac operator to inhibit transcription in E. coli. This inhibition can be relieved by adding lactose or isopropyl-β-D-thiogalactopyranoside (IPTG).
   7022..7609    -  rep_origin     ori: high-copy-number ColE1/pMB1/pBR322/pUC origin of replication
   7780..8640    -  CDS            AmpR: β-lactamase; bla; confers resistance to ampicillin, carbenicillin, and related antibiotics
   8641..8745    -  promoter       AmpR promoter: bla
   8776..9155    +  enhancer       CMV enhancer: human cytomegalovirus immediate early enhancer
   9157..9414    +  LTR            5' LTR (truncated): truncated 5' long terminal repeat (LTR) from HIV-1
   9461..9586    +  misc_feature   HIV-1 Ψ: packaging signal of human immunodeficiency virus type 1
   9570..9929    +  CDS            HIV-1 gag (fragment): gag protein from human immunodeficiency virus 1; gag
  10078..10195   +  misc_feature   cPPT/CTS: central polypurine tract and central termination sequence of HIV-1
  10338..10421   +  CDS            vif (fragment): VIF_HV1BR - Experimental evidence at protein level: Swiss-Prot protein existence level 1. Counteracts the innate antiviral activity of host APOBEC3F and APOBEC3G. Forms a complex with host APOBEC3F and APOBEC3G thus preventing the entry of these lethally hypermutating enzymes into progeny virions. Recruits an active E3 ubiquitin ligase complex composed of elongin BC, CUL5, and RBX2 to induce polyubiquitination of APOBEC3G and APOBEC3F. In turn, they are directed to the 26S proteasome for degradation. Vif interaction with APOBEC3G also blocks its cytidine deaminase activity in a proteasome-inde
  10555..10788   +  misc_feature   RRE: The Rev response element (RRE) of HIV-1 allows for Rev-dependent mRNA export from the nucleus to the cytoplasm.
  11165..11265   +  CDS            Rev (fragment): human immunodeficiency virus 1 (HIV-1) Rev protein; rev; enhances nuclear export of unspliced and incompletely spliced viral mRNAs
  11292..11312   +  protein_bind   attB4: mutant version of attB; core recombination site for the Gateway® BP reaction BP Clonase™
  11339..11357   +  protein_bind   tet operator: bacterial operator O1 for the tetR and tetA genes tetracycline repressor TetR
  11380..11398   +  protein_bind   tet operator: bacterial operator O1 for the tetR and tetA genes tetracycline repressor TetR
  11421..11448   -  promoter       tetR/tetA promoters (fragment): tetR; overlapping promoters for bacterial tetR and tetA
  11544..11562   +  protein_bind   tet operator: bacterial operator O1 for the tetR and tetA genes tetracycline repressor TetR
  11573..11616   +  promoter       minimal CaMV 35S promoter (fragment): minimal 35S promoter from cauliflower mosaic virus
  11625..11645   +  protein_bind   attB1: mutant version of attB; core recombination site for the Gateway® BP reaction BP Clonase™
>Addgene plasmid #114276 | pCWXPGR-pTF-DVL2deltaDIX | addgene full sequence | sequence record 218736 | Addgene NGS Result
GTTACCTGGCTTGTGTCGTCAGATACCCCACAGCCTGAGGTGGCTCCCCCAGCCCATGAGTCTCGGACAG
AACTGGTTCCTCCGCCTCCACCCTTACCCCCTTTGCCACCAGAAAGGACCAGTGGAATTGGGGACTCAAG
GCCTCCATCCTTCCACCCTAATGTATCCAGCAGCCATGAAAATCTAGAGCCTGAGACAGAGACCGAATCT
GTCGTATCACTGAGGCGAGACCGACCTAGGAGGAGAGACAGCAGTGAACATGGCGCTGGTGGCCACAGGC
CTGGTGGCCCCTCGAGGCTGGAGCGCCACCTGGCTGGCTACGAGAGCTCTTCCACCCTCATGACCAGTGA
GCTGGAGAGTACCAGCCTAGGAGACTCGGATGAGGATGACACCATGAGTAGGTTCAGCAGCTCCACTGAG
CAGAGCAGTGCCTCCCGCCTCCTCAAGCGCCACCGAAGGCGAAGGAAGCAGCGGCCGCCACGCATGGAGA
GGACCTCATCCTTCAGCAGTGTCACCGATTCCACAATGTCTCTCAACATCATCACGGTCACGCTCAACAT
GGAGAAGTACAACTTCCTGGGCATCTCCATTGTGGGCCAAAGTAACGAGCGTGGTGATGGGGGCATCTAC
ATCGGCTCCATCATGAAAGGGGGCGCGGTGGCTGCGGACGGGCGGATCGAGCCTGGAGACATGCTTTTGC
AGGTAAATGATATGAACTTTGAGAACATGAGCAACGACGATGCTGTACGAGTGCTGAGAGACATCGTGCA
CAAGCCAGGCCCCATCGTGCTGACCGTGGCCAAGTGTTGGGACCCGTCTCCCCAGGCCTACTTCACCCTC
CCTCGAAATGAGCCCATCCAGCCCATCGACCCAGCCGCCTGGGTGTCGCACTCGGCTGCGCTGACTGGCG
CCTTCCCTGCTTACCCTGGCTCCTCATCTATGAGCACTATCACATCTGGCTCCTCTCTGCCTGATGGCTG
CGAAGGCCGGGGTCTCTCTGTCCACATGGACATGGCCTCTGTCACCAAGGCCATGGCAGCCCCAGAGTCT
GGGCTCGAAGTCCGGGACCGCATGTGGCTCAAGATCACCATCCCAAACGCCTTTCTAGGCTCCGATGTGG
TGGACTGGCTGTACCATCACGTGGAAGGTTTTCCTGAGCGCCGGGAGGCCCGCAAGTATGCCAGTGGGCT
GTTGAAGGCGGGACTCATCCGGCACACCGTCAACAAGATTACTTTCTCTGAGCAGTGCTATTATGTCTTC
GGGGACCTCAGTGGTGGCTGTGAGAGTTACCTAGTTAACCTCTCTCTGAATGACAATGACGGTTCCAGTG
GGGCTTCAGACCAGGATACCCTGGCACCTCTGCCTGGAGCTACTCCCTGGCCCCTGCTGCCCACCTTCTC
CTACCAGTATCCAGCGCCACACCCCTACAGCCCCCAGCCTCCACCCTACCACGAGCTTTCTTCGTACACC
TATGGTGGAGGCAGTGCCAGCAGCCAGCACAGTGAGGGGAGCCGGAGCAGCGGGTCGACAAGAAGCGATG
GGGGGGCTGGGCGCACAGGCAGGCCTGAGGAACGGGCCCCTGAGTCCAAGTCCGGCAGTGGCAGTGAGTC
AGAACTCTCCAGCCGGGGAGGCAGCCTTCGGCGGGGTGGGGAGCCTGGTGGGACTGGTGATGGCGGCCCT
CCTCCATCCAGGGGCTCGACAGGCGCTCCTCCTAATCTCCGAGCTCTTCCCGGGCTCCATCCCTATGGAG
CCCCATCTGGCATGGCTCTCCCCTATAACCCCATGATGGTAGTTATGATGCCTCCACCCCCACCCCCTGT
CTCCACAGCAGTGCAGCCCCCTGGTGCCCCTCCAGTCAGAGACCTGGGCTCCGTGCCCCCAGAACTGACA
GCTAGCCGTCAGAGCTTCCACATGGCCATGGGCAACCCCAGTGAGTTTTTTGTGGATGTTATGTAGACCC
AGCTTTCTTGTACAAAGTGGTGATAATCGAATTCCACGGGGTTGGGGTTGCGCCTTTTCCAAGGCAGCCC
TGGGTTTGCGCAGGGACGCGGCTGCTCTGGGCGTGGTTCCGGGAAACGCAGCGGCGCCGACCCTGGGTCT
CGCACATTCTTCACGTCCGTTCGCAGCGTCACCCGGATCTTCGCCGCTACCCTTGTGGGCCCCCCGGCGA
CGCTTCCTGCTCCGCCCCTAAGTCGGGAAGGTTCCTTGCGGTTCGCGGCGTGCCGGACGTGACAAACGGA
AGCCGCACGTCTCACTAGTACCCTCGCAGACGGACAGCGCCAGGGAGCAATGGCAGCGCGCCGACCGCGA
TGGGCTGTGGCCAATAGCGGCTGCTCAGCAGGGCGCGCCGAGAGCAGCGGCCGGGAAGGGGCGGTGCGGG
AGGCGGGGTGTGGGGCGGTAGTGTGGGCCCTGTTCCTGCCCGCGCGGTGTTCCGCATTCTGCAAGCCTCC
GGAGCGCACGTCGGCAGTCGGCTCCCTCGTTGACCGAATCACCGACCTCTCTCCCCAGGGGGATCCACCG
GTCGCCACCATGGTGAGCAAGGGCGAGGAGCTGTTCACCGGGGTGGTGCCCATCCTGGTCGAGCTGGACG
GCGACGTAAACGGCCACAAGTTCAGCGTGTCCGGCGAGGGCGAGGGCGATGCCACCTACGGCAAGCTGAC
CCTGAAGTTCATCTGCACCACCGGCAAGCTGCCCGTGCCCTGGCCCACCCTCGTGACCACCCTGACCTAC
GGCGTGCAGTGCTTCAGCCGCTACCCCGACCACATGAAGCAGCACGACTTCTTCAAGTCCGCCATGCCCG
AAGGCTACGTCCAGGAGCGCACCATCTTCTTCAAGGACGACGGCAACTACAAGACCCGCGCCGAGGTGAA
GTTCGAGGGCGACACCCTGGTGAACCGCATCGAGCTGAAGGGCATCGACTTCAAGGAGGACGGCAACATC
CTGGGGCACAAGCTGGAGTACAACTACAACAGCCACAACGTCTATATCATGGCCGACAAGCAGAAGAACG
GCATCAAGGTGAACTTCAAGATCCGCCACAACATCGAGGACGGCAGCGTGCAGCTCGCCGACCACTACCA
GCAGAACACCCCCATCGGCGACGGCCCCGTGCTGCTGCCCGACAACCACTACCTGAGCACCCAGTCCGCC
CTGAGCAAAGACCCCAACGAGAAGCGCGATCACATGGTCCTGCTGGAGTTCGTGACCGCCGCCGGGATCA
CTCTCGGCATGGACGAGCTGTACAAGGCTAGCGGATCAGGTCAATGTACTAACTACGCTTTGTTGAAGCT
TGCCGGCGATGTTGAAAGTAACCCCGGTCCTGGATCCATGTCCAGACTGGACAAGAGCAAAGTCATAAAC
GGCGCTCTGGAATTACTCAATGGAGTCGGTATCGAAGGCCTGACGACAAGGAAACTCGCTCAAAAGCTGG
GAGTTGAGCAGCCTACCCTGTACTGGCACGTGAAGAACAAGCGGGCCCTGCTCGATGCCCTGCCAATCGA
GATGCTGGACAGGCATCATACCCACTTCTGCCCCCTGGAAGGCGAGTCATGGCAAGACTTTCTGCGGAAC
AACGCCAAGTCATTCCGCTGTGCTCTCCTCTCACATCGCGACGGGGCTAAAGTGCATCTCGGCACCCGCC
CAACAGAGAAACAGTACGAAACCCTGGAAAATCAGCTCGCGTTCCTGTGTCAGCAAGGCTTCTCCCTGGA
GAACGCACTGTACGCTCTGTCCGCCGTGGGCCACTTTACACTGGGCTGCGTATTGGAGGAACAGGAGCAT
CAAGTAGCAAAAGAGGAAAGAGAGACACCTACCACCGATTCTATGCCCCCACTTCTGAGACAAGCAATTG
AGCTGTTCGACCGGCAGGGAGCCGAACCTGCCTTCCTTTTCGGCCTGGAACTAATCATATGTGGCCTGGA
GAAACAGCTAAAGTGCGAAAGCGGCGGGCCGGCCTCGAGCGAATTCCAGTACCTGCCAGATACAGACGAT
CGTCACCGGATTGAGGAGAAACGTAAAAGGACATATGAGACCTTCAAGAGCATCATGAAGAAGAGTCCTT
TCAGCGGACCCACCGACCCCCGGCCTCCACCTCGACGCATTGCTGTGCCTTCCCGCAGCTCAGCTTCTGT
CCCCAAGCCAGCACCCCAGCCCTATCCCTTTACGTCATCCCTGAGCACCATCAACTATGATGAGTTTCCC
ACCATGGTGTTTCCTTCTGGGCAGATCAGCCAGGCCTCGGCCTTGGCCCCGGCCCCTCCCCAAGTCCTGC
CCCAGGCTCCAGCCCCTGCCCCTGCTCCAGCCATGGTATCAGCTCTGGCCCAGGCCCCAGCCCCTGTCCC
AGTCCTAGCCCCAGGCCCTCCTCAGGCTGTGGCCCCACCTGCCCCCAAGCCCACCCAGGCTGGGGAAGGA
ACGCTGTCAGAGGCCCTGCTGCAGCTGCAGTTTGATGATGAAGACCTGGGGGCCTTGCTTGGCAACAGCA
CAGACCCAGCTGTGTTCACAGACCTGGCATCCGTCGACAACTCCGAGTTTCAGCAGCTGCTGAACCAGGG
CATACCTGTGGCCCCCCACACAACTGAGCCCATGCTGATGGAGTACCCTGAGGCTATAACTCGCCTAGTG
ACAGGGGCCCAGAGGCCCCCCGACCCAGCTCCTGCTCCACTGGGGGCCCCGGGGCTCCCCAATGGCCTCC
TTTCAGGAGATGAAGACTTCTCCTCCATTGCGGACATGGACTTCTCAGCCCTGCTGAGTCAGATCAGCTC
CTAAAGATCTGATCAAGCTTATCGATAATCAACCTCTGGATTACAAAATTTGTGAAAGATTGACTGGTAT
TCTTAACTATGTTGCTCCTTTTACGCTATGTGGATACGCTGCTTTAATGCCTTTGTATCATGCTATTGCT
TCCCGTATGGCTTTCATTTTCTCCTCCTTGTATAAATCCTGGTTGCTGTCTCTTTATGAGGAGTTGTGGC
CCGTTGTCAGGCAACGTGGCGTGGTGTGCACTGTGTTTGCTGACGCAACCCCCACTGGTTGGGGCATTGC
CACCACCTGTCAGCTCCTTTCCGGGACTTTCGCTTTCCCCCTCCCTATTGCCACGGCGGAACTCATCGCC
GCCTGCCTTGCCCGCTGCTGGACAGGGGCTCGGCTGTTGGGCACTGACAATTCCGTGGTGTTGTCGGGGA
AATCATCGTCCTTTCCTTGGCTGCTCGCCTGTGTTGCCACCTGGATTCTGCGCGGGACGTCCTTCTGCTA
CGTCCCTTCGGCCCTCAATCCAGCGGACCTTCCTTCCCGCGGCCTGCTGCCGGCTCTGCGGCCTCTTCCG
CGTCTTCGCCTTCGCCCTCAGACGAGTCGGATCTCCCTTTGGGCCGCCTCCCCGCATCGATACCGTCGAC
CTCGAGGTTCGCTTTAAGACCAATGACTTACAAGGCAGCTGTAGATCTTAGCCACTTTTTAAAAGAAAAG
GGGGGACTGGAAGGGCTAATTCACTCCCAACGAAGACAAGATGGGATCAATTCACCATGGGAATAACTTC
GTATAGCATACATTATACGAAGTTATGCTGCTTTTTGCTTGTACTGGGTCTCTCTGGTTAGACCAGATCT
GAGCCTGGGAGCTCTCTGGCTAACTAGGGAACCCACTGCTTAAGCCTCAATAAAGCTTGCCTTGAGTGCT
TCAAGTAGTGTGTGCCCGTCTGTTGTGTGACTCTGGTAACTAGAGATCCCTCAGACCCTTTTAGTCAGTG
TGGAAAATCTCTAGCAGCATCTAGTTGAATCGCCAGTGTGTCGAGCTAGCAGATCTTTTTCCCTCTGCCA
AAAATTATGGGGACATCATGAAGCCCCTTGAGCATCTGACTTCTGGCTAATAAAGGAAATTTATTTTCAT
TGCAATAGTGTGTTGGAATTTTTTGTGTCTCTCACTCGGAAGGACATATGGGAGGGCAAATCATTTAAAA
CATCAGAATGAGTATTTGGTTTAGAGTTTGGCAACATATGCCCATATGCTGGCTGCCATGAACAAAGGTT
GGCTATAAAGAGGTCATCAGTATATGAAACAGCCCCCTGCTGTCCATTCCTTATTCCATAGAAAAGCCTT
GACTTGAGGTTAGATTTTTTTTATATTTTGTTTTGTGTTATTTTTTTCTTTAACATCCCTAAAATTTTCC
TTACATGTTTTACTAGCCAGATTTTTCCTCCTCTCCTGACTACTCCCAGTCATAGCTGTCCCTCTTCTCT
TATGGAGATCCCTCGACCTGCAGCCCAAGCTTGGCGTAATCATGGTCATAGCTGTTTCCTGTGTGAAATT
GTTATCCGCTCACAATTCCACACAACATACGAGCCGGAAGCATAAAGTGTAAAGCCTGGGGTGCCTAATG
AGTGAGCTAACTCACATTAATTGCGTTGCGCTCACTGCCCGCTTTCCAGTCGGGAAACCTGTCGTGCCAG
CGGATCCGCATCTCAATTAGTCAGCAACCATAGTCCCGCCCCTAACTCCGCCCATCCCGCCCCTAACTCC
GCCCAGTTCCGCCCATTCTCCGCCCCATGGCTGACTAATTTTTTTTATTTATGCAGAGGCCGAGGCCGCC
TCGGCCTCTGAGCTATTCCAGAAGTAGTGAGGAGGCTTTTTTGGAGGCCTAGGCTTTTGCAAAAAGCTAA
CTTGTTTATTGCAGCTTATAATGGTTACAAATAAAGCAATAGCATCACAAATTTCACAAATAAAGCATTT
TTTTCACTGCATTCTAGTTGTGGTTTGTCCAAACTCATCAATGTATCTTATCATGTCTGGATCCGCTGCA
TTAATGAATCGGCCAACGCGCGGGGAGAGGCGGTTTGCGTATTGGGCGCTCTTCCGCTTCCTCGCTCACT
GACTCGCTGCGCTCGGTCGTTCGGCTGCGGCGAGCGGTATCAGCTCACTCAAAGGCGGTAATACGGTTAT
CCACAGAATCAGGGGATAACGCAGGAAAGAACATGTGAGCAAAAGGCCAGCAAAAGGCCAGGAACCGTAA
AAAGGCCGCGTTGCTGGCGTTTTTCCATAGGCTCCGCCCCCCTGACGAGCATCACAAAAATCGACGCTCA
AGTCAGAGGTGGCGAAACCCGACAGGACTATAAAGATACCAGGCGTTTCCCCCTGGAAGCTCCCTCGTGC
GCTCTCCTGTTCCGACCCTGCCGCTTACGGATACCTGTCCGCCTTTCTCCCTTCGGGAAGCGTGGCGCTT
TCTCATAGCTCACGCTGTAGGTATCTCAGTTCGGTGTAGGTCGTTCGCTCCAAGCTGGGCTGTGTGCACG
AACCCCCCGTTCAGCCCGACCGCTGCGCCTTATCCGGTAACTATCGTCTTGAGTCCAACCCGGTAAGACA
CGACTTATCGCCACTGGCAGCAGCCACTGGTAACAGGATTAGCAGAGCGAGGTATGTAGGCGGTGCTACA
GAGTTCTTGAAGTGGTGGCCTAACTACGGCTACACTAGAAGAACAGTATTTGGTATCTGCGCTCTGCTGA
AGCCAGTTACCTTCGGAAAAAGAGTTGGTAGCTCTTGATCCGGCAAACAAACCACCGCTGGTAGCGGTGG
TTTTTTTGTTTGCAAGCAGCAGATTACGCGCAGAAAAAAAGGATCTCAAGAAGATCCTTTGATCTTTTCT
ACGGGGTCTGACGCTCAGTGGAACGAAAACTCACGTTAAGGGATTTTGGTCATGAGATTATCAAAAAGGA
TCTTCACCTAGATCCTTTTAAATTAAAAATGAAGTTTTAAATCAATCTAAAGTATATATGAGTAAACTTG
GTCTGACAGTTACCAATGCTTAATCAGTGAGGCACCTATCTCAGCGATCTGTCTATTTCGTTCATCCATA
GTTGCCTGACTCCCCGTCGTGTAGATAACTACGATACGGGAGGGCTTACCATCTGGCCCCAGTGCTGCAA
TGATACCGCGAGACCCACGCTCACCGGCTCCAGATTTATCAGCAATAAACCAGCCAGCCGGAAGGGCCGA
GCGCAGAAGTGGTCCTGCAACTTTATCCGCCTCCATCCAGTCTATTAATTGTTGCCGGGAAGCTAGAGTA
AGTAGTTCGCCAGTTAATAGTTTGCGCAACGTTGTTGCCATTGCTACAGGCATCGTGGTGTCACGCTCGT
CGTTTGGTATGGCTTCATTCAGCTCCGGTTCCCAACGATCAAGGCGAGTTACATGATCCCCCATGTTGTG
CAAAAAAGCGGTTAGCTCCTTCGGTCCTCCGATCGTTGTCAGAAGTAAGTTGGCCGCAGTGTTATCACTC
ATGGTTATGGCAGCACTGCATAATTCTCTTACTGTCATGCCATCCGTAAGATGCTTTTCTGTGACTGGTG
AGTACTCAACCAAGTCATTCTGAGAATAGTGTATGCGGCGACCGAGTTGCTCTTGCCCGGCGTCAATACG
GGATAATACCGCGCCACATAGCAGAACTTTAAAAGTGCTCATCATTGGAAAACGTTCTTCGGGGCGAAAA
CTCTCAAGGATCTTACCGCTGTTGAGATCCAGTTCGATGTAACCCACTCGTGCACCCAACTGATCTTCAG
CATCTTTTACTTTCACCAGCGTTTCTGGGTGAGCAAAAACAGGAAGGCAAAATGCCGCAAAAAAGGGAAT
AAGGGCGACACGGAAATGTTGAATACTCATACTCTTCCTTTTTCAATATTATTGAAGCATTTATCAGGGT
TATTGTCTCATGAGCGGATACATATTTGAATGTATTTAGAAAAATAAACAAATAGGGGTTCCGCGCACAT
TTCCCCGAAAAGTGCCACCTGGGTCGACATTGATTATTGACTAGTTATTAATAGTAATCAATTACGGGGT
CATTAGTTCATAGCCCATATATGGAGTTCCGCGTTACATAACTTACGGTAAATGGCCCGCCTGGCTGACC
GCCCAACGACCCCCGCCCATTGACGTCAATAATGACGTATGTTCCCATAGTAACGCCAATAGGGACTTTC
CATTGACGTCAATGGGTGGAGTATTTACGGTAAACTGCCCACTTGGCAGTACATCAAGTGTATCATATGC
CAAGTACGCCCCCTATTGACGTCAATGACGGTAAATGGCCCGCCTGGCATTATGCCCAGTACATGACCTT
ATGGGACTTTCCTACTTGGCAGTACATCTACGTATTAGTCATCGCTATTACCATGGGAGGCGTGGCCTGG
GCGGGACTGGGGAGTGGCGAGCCCTCAGATCCTGCATATAAGCAGCTGCTTTTTGCCTGTACTGGGTCTC
TCTGGTTAGACCAGATCTGAGCCTGGGAGCTCTCTGGCTAACTAGGGAACCCACTGCTTAAGCCTCAATA
AAGCTTGCCTTGAGTGCTTCAAGTAGTGTGTGCCCGTCTGTTGTGTGACTCTGGTAACTAGAGATCCCTC
AGACCCTTTTAGTCAGTGTGGAAAATCTCTAGCAGTGGCGCCCGAACAGGGACTTGAAAGCGAAAGGGAA
ACCAGAGGAGCTCTCTCGACGCAGGACTCGGCTTGCTGAAGCGCGCACGGCAAGAGGCGAGGGGCGGCGA
CTGGTGAGTACGCCAAAAATTTTGACTAGCGGAGGCTAGAAGGAGAGAGATGGGTGCGAGAGCGTCAGTA
TTAAGCGGGGGAGAATTAGATCGCGATGGGAAAAAATTCGGTTAAGGCCAGGGGGAAAGAAAAAATATAA
ATTAAAACATATAGTATGGGCAAGCAGGGAGCTAGAACGATTCGCAGTTAATACTGGCCTGTTAGAAACA
TCAGAAGGCTGTAGACAAATACTGGGACAGCTACAACCATCCCTTCAGACAGGATCAGAAGAACTTAGAT
CATTATATAATACAGTAGCAACCCTCTATTGTGTGCATCAAAGGATAGAGATAAAAGACACCAAGGAAGC
TTTAGACAAGATAGAGGAAGAGCAAAACAAAAGTAAGAAAAAAGCACAGCAAGCAGCAGGATCTTCAGAC
CTGGAAATTCCCTACAATCCCCAAAGTCAAGGAGTAGTAGAATCTATGAATAAAGAATTAAAGAAAATTA
TAGGACAGGTAAGAGATCAGGCTGAACATCTTAAGACAGCAGTACAAATGGCAGTATTCATCCACAATTT
TAAAAGAAAAGGGGGGATTGGGGGGTACAGTGCAGGGGAAAGAATAGTAGACATAATAGCAACAGACATA
CAAACTAAAGAATTACAAAAACAAATTACAAAAATTCAAAATTTTCGGGTTTATTACAGGGACAGCAGAA
ATCCACTTTGGAAAGGACCAGCAAAGCTCCTCTGGAAAGGTGAAGGGGCAGTAGTAATACAAGATAATAG
TGACATAAAAGTAGTGCCAAGAAGAAAAGCAAAGATCATTAGGGATTATGGAAAACAGATGGCAGGTGAT
GATTGTGTGGCAAGTAGACAGGATGAGGATTAGAACATGGAAAAGTTTAGTAAAACACCATAAGGAGGAG
ATATGAGGGACAATTGGAGAAGTGAATTATATAAATATAAAGTAGTAAAAATTGAACCATTAGGAGTAGC
ACCCACCAAGGCAAAGAGAAGAGTGGTGCAGAGAGAAAAAAGAGCAGTGGGAATAGGAGCTTTGTTCCTT
GGGTTCTTGGGAGCAGCAGGAAGCACTATGGGCGCAGCGTCAATGACGCTGACGGTACAGGCCAGACAAT
TATTGTCTGGTATAGTGCAGCAGCAGAACAATTTGCTGAGGGCTATTGAGGCGCAACAGCATCTGTTGCA
ACTCACAGTCTGGGGCATCAAGCAGCTCCAGGCAAGAATCCTGGCTGTGGAAAGATACCTAAAGGATCAA
CAGCTCCTGGGGATTTGGGGTTGCTCTGGAAAACTCATTTGCACCACTGCTGTGCCTTGGAATGCTAGTT
GGAGTAATAAATCTCTGGAACAGATTTGGAATCACACGACCTGGATGGAGTGGGACAGAGAAATTAACAA
TTACACAAGCTTAATACACTCCTTAATTGAAGAATCGCAAAACCAGCAAGAAAAGAATGAACAAGAATTA
TTGGAATTAGATAAATGGGCAAGTTTGTGGAATTGGTTTAACATAACAAATTGGCTGTGGTATATAAAAT
TATTCATAATGATAGTAGGAGGCTTGGTAGGTTTAAGAATAGTTTTTGCTGTACTTTCTATAGTGAATAG
AGTTAGGCAGGGATATTCACCATTATCGTTTCAGACCCACCTCCCAACCCCGAGGGGACCCGACAGGCCC
GAAGGAATAGAAGAAGAAGGTGGAGAGAGAGACAGAGACAGATCCATTCGATTAGTGAACGGATCTCGAC
GGTATCTAGTGATTATCGGATCAACTTTGTATAGAAAAGTTGGGTACAACTCCCACTAGACATATCCTAC
TCTATCATTGATAGAGTGACCCTTCCATAGACATATCCTACTCTATCATTGATAGAGTGACCCTTCCACT
AGGTTCACTTTTCTCTATCATTGATAGGGAGTGGTAAACAATTGATGGACAAAATCTATCAATGATAGAG
AGTGCATGTTACTAGTATTGTTCTTCTCTATCATTGATAGTGACTTTGCCTAATCACTTAGCAACTCTAT
CATTGATAGAGTTCTAGTATTAGCAAGGCCTTTCCTCTATATAAGGAAGTTCATTTCATTTGGAGAAGAT
CCCCCAAGTTTGTACAAAAAAGCAGGCTTCACCATGGACTACAAAGACGATGACGACGACAAG
